>Addgene plasmid #136001 | pcDNA5 FRT-TO-EGFP-UPF1-R615A | addgene full sequence | sequence record 269863 | Addgene NGS Result
AGTAGTGCGCGAGCAAAATTTAAGCTACAACAAGGCAAGGCTTGACCGACAATTGCATGAAGAATCTGCT
TAGGGTTAGGCGTTTTGCGCTGCTTCGCGATGTACGGGCCAGATATACGCGTTGACATTGATTATTGACT
AGTTATTAATAGTAATCAATTACGGGGTCATTAGTTCATAGCCCATATATGGAGTTCCGCGTTACATAAC
TTACGGTAAATGGCCCGCCTGGCTGACCGCCCAACGACCCCCGCCCATTGACGTCAATAATGACGTATGT
TCCCATAGTAACGCCAATAGGGACTTTCCATTGACGTCAATGGGTGGAGTATTTACGGTAAACTGCCCAC
TTGGCAGTACATCAAGTGTATCATATGCCAAGTACGCCCCCTATTGACGTCAATGACGGTAAATGGCCCG
CCTGGCATTATGCCCAGTACATGACCTTATGGGACTTTCCTACTTGGCAGTACATCTACGTATTAGTCAT
CGCTATTACCATGGTGATGCGGTTTTGGCAGTACATCAATGGGCGTGGATAGCGGTTTGACTCACGGGGA
TTTCCAAGTCTCCACCCCATTGACGTCAATGGGAGTTTGTTTTGGCACCAAAATCAACGGGACTTTCCAA
AATGTCGTAACAACTCCGCCCCATTGACGCAAATGGGCGGTAGGCGTGTACGGTGGGAGGTCTATATAAG
CAGAGCTCTCCCTATCAGTGATAGAGATCTCCCTATCAGTGATAGAGATCGTCGACGAGCTCGTTTAGTG
AACCGTCAGATCGCCTGGAGACGCCATCCACGCTGTTTTGACCTCCATAGAAGACACCGGGACCGATCCA
GCCTCCGGACTCTAGCGTTTAAACTTAAGCTTCTTGCAGAAGTTGGTCGTGAGGCACTGGGCAGGTAAGT
ATCAAGGTTACAAGACAGGTTTAAGGAGACCAATAGAAACTGGGCTTGTCGAGACAGAGAAGACTCTTGC
GTTTCTGATAGGCACCTATTGGTCTTACTGACATCCACTTTGCCTTTCTCTCCACAGGTGTCCACTCCCA
GTTCAATTACAGCTCTTAAGGCTAGAGTACTTAATACGACTCACTATAGGCTAGCGCTACCGGTCGCCAC
CATGGTGAGCAAGGGCGAGGAGCTGTTCACCGGGGTGGTGCCCATCCTGGTCGAGCTGGACGGCGACGTA
AACGGCCACAAGTTCAGCGTGTCCGGCGAGGGCGAGGGCGATGCCACCTACGGCAAGCTGACCCTGAAGT
TCATCTGCACCACCGGCAAGCTGCCCGTGCCCTGGCCCACCCTCGTGACCACCCTGACCTACGGCGTGCA
GTGCTTCAGCCGCTACCCCGACCACATGAAGCAGCACGACTTCTTCAAGTCCGCCATGCCCGAAGGCTAC
GTCCAGGAGCGCACCATCTTCTTCAAGGACGACGGCAACTACAAGACCCGCGCCGAGGTGAAGTTCGAGG
GCGACACCCTGGTGAACCGCATCGAGCTGAAGGGCATCGACTTCAAGGAGGACGGCAACATCCTGGGGCA
CAAGCTGGAGTACAACTACAACAGCCACAACGTCTATATCATGGCCGACAAGCAGAAGAACGGCATCAAG
GTGAACTTCAAGATCCGCCACAACATCGAGGACGGCAGCGTGCAGCTCGCCGACCACTACCAGCAGAACA
CCCCCATCGGCGACGGCCCCGTGCTGCTGCCCGACAACCACTACCTGAGCACCCAGTCCGCCCTGAGCAA
AGACCCCAACGAGAAGCGCGATCACATGGTCCTGCTGGAGTTCGTGACCGCCGCCGGGATCACTCTCGGC
ATGGACGAGCTGTACAAGCTTAGCGTGAAGCTTAGCGTGGAGGCGTACGGGCCCAGCTCGCAGACTCTCA
CTTTCCTGGACACGGAGGAGGCCGAGCTGCTTGGCGCCGACACACAGGGCTCCGAGTTCGAGTTCACCGA
CTTTACTCTTCCTAGCCAGACGCAGACGCCCCCCGGCGGCCCCGGCGGCCCGGGCGGTGGCGGCGCGGGA
GGCCCGGGCGGCGCGGGCGCGGGCGCTGCGGCGGGACAGCTCGACGCGCAGGTTGGGCCCGAAGGCATCC
TGCAGAACGGGGCTGTGGACGACAGTGTAGCCAAGACCAGCCAGTTGTTGGCTGAGTTGAACTTCGAGGA
AGATGAAGAAGACACCTATTACACGAAGGACCTCCCCATACACGCCTGCAGTTACTGTGGAATACACGAT
CCTGCCTGCGTGGTTTACTGTAATACCAGCAAGAAGTGGTTCTGCAACGGACGTGGAAATACTTCTGGCA
GCCACATTGTAAATCACCTTGTGAGGGCAAAATGCAAAGAGGTGACCCTGCACAAGGACGGGCCCCTGGG
GGAGACAGTCCTGGAGTGCTACAACTGCGGCTGTCGCAACGTCTTCCTCCTCGGCTTCATCCCGGCCAAA
GCTGACTCAGTGGTGGTGCTGCTGTGCAGGCAGCCCTGTGCCAGCCAGAGCAGCCTCAAGGACATCAACT
GGGACAGCTCGCAGTGGCAGCCGCTGATCCAGGACCGCTGCTTCCTGTCCTGGCTGGTCAAGATCCCCTC
CGAGCAGGAGCAGCTGCGGGCACGCCAGATCACGGCACAGCAGATCAACAAGCTGGAGGAGCTGTGGAAG
GAAAACCCTTCTGCCACGCTGGAGGACCTGGAGAAGCCGGGGGTGGACGAGGAGCCGCAGCATGTCCTCC
TGCGGTACGAGGACGCCTACCAGTACCAGAACATATTCGGGCCCCTGGTCAAGCTGGAGGCCGACTACGA
CAAGAAGCTGAAGGAGTCCCAGACTCAAGATAACATCACTGTCAGGTGGGACCTGGGCCTTAACAAGAAG
AGAATCGCCTACTTCACTTTGCCCAAGACTGACTCTGACATGCGGCTCATGCAGGGGGATGAGATATGCC
TGCGGTACAAAGGGGACCTTGCGCCCCTGTGGAAAGGGATCGGCCACGTCATCAAGGTCCCTGATAATTA
TGGCGATGAGATCGCCATTGAGCTGCGGAGCAGCGTGGGTGCACCTGTGGAGGTGACTCACAACTTCCAG
GTGGATTTTGTGTGGAAGTCGACCTCCTTTGACAGGATGCAGAGCGCATTGAAAACGTTTGCCGTGGATG
AGACCTCGGTGTCTGGCTACATCTACCACAAGCTGTTGGGCCACGAGGTGGAGGACGTAATCATCAAGTG
CCAGCTGCCCAAGCGCTTCACGGCGCAGGGCCTCCCCGACCTCAACCACTCCCAGGTTTATGCCGTGAAG
ACTGTGCTGCAAAGACCACTGAGCCTGATCCAGGGCCCGCCAGGCACGGGGAAGACGGTGACGTCGGCCA
CCATCGTCTACCACCTGGCCCGGCAAGGCAACGGGCCGGTGCTGGTGTGTGCTCCGAGCAACATCGCCGT
GGACCAGCTAACGGAGAAGATCCACCAGACGGGGCTAAAGGTCGTGCGCCTCTGCGCCAAGAGCCGTGAG
GCCATCGACTCCCCGGTGTCTTTTCTGGCCCTGCACAACCAGATCAGGAACATGGACAGCATGCCTGAGC
TGCAGAAGCTGCAGCAGCTGAAAGACGAGACTGGGGAGCTGTCGTCTGCCGACGAGAAGCGGTACCGGGC
CTTGAAGCGCACCGCAGAGGCAGAGCTGCTGATGAACGCAGATGTCATCTGCTGCACATGTGTGGGCGCC
GGTGACCCGAGGCTGGCCAAGATGCAGTTCCGCTCCATTTTAATCGACGAAAGCACCCAGGCCACCGAGC
CGGAGTGCATGGTTCCCGTGGTCCTCGGGGCCAAGCAGCTGATCCTTGTAGGCGACCACTGCCAGCTGGG
CCCAGTGGTGATGTGCAAGAAGGCGGCCAAGGCCGGGCTGTCACAGTCGCTCTTCGAGCGCCTGGTGGTG
CTGGGCATCCGGCCCATCCGCCTGCAGGTCCAGTACCGGATGCACCCTGCACTCAGCGCCTTCCCATCCA
ACATCTTCTACGAGGGCTCCCTCCAGAATGGTGTCACTGCAGCGGATCGTGTGAAGAAGGGATTTGACTT
CCAGTGGCCCCAACCCGATAAACCGATGTTCTTCTACGTGACCCAGGGCCAAGAGGAGATTGCCAGCTCG
GGCACCTCCTACCTGAACAGGACCGAGGCTGCGAACGTGGAGAAGATCACCACGAAGTTGCTGAAGGCAG
GCGCCAAGCCGGACCAGATTGGCATCATCACGCCCTACGAGGGCCAGCGCTCCTACCTGGTGCAGTACAT
GCAGTTCAGCGGCTCCCTGCACACCAAGCTCTACCAGGAGGTGGAGATCGCCAGTGTGGACGCCTTTCAG
GGACGCGAGAAGGACTTCATCATCCTGTCCTGTGTGCGGGCCAACGAGCACCAAGGCATTGGCTTTTTAA
ATGACCCCAGGCGTCTGAACGTGGCCCTGACCAGAGCAAGGTATGGCGTCATCATTGTGGGCAACCCGAA
GGCACTATCAAAGCAGCCGCTCTGGAACCACCTGCTGAACTACTATAAGGAGCAGAAGGTGCTGGTGGAG
GGGCCGCTCAACAACCTGCGTGAGAGCCTCATGCAGTTCAGCAAGCCACGGAAGCTGGTCAACACTATCA
ACCCGGGAGCCCGCTTCATGACCACAGCCATGTATGATGCCCGGGAGGCCATCATCCCAGGCTCCGTCTA
TGATCGGAGCAGCCAGGGCCGGCCTTCCAGCATGTACTTCCAGACCCATGACCAGATTGGCATGATCAGT
GCCGGCCCTAGCCACGTGGCTGCCATGAACATTCCCATCCCCTTCAACCTGGTCATGCCACCCATGCCAC
CGCCTGGCTATTTTGGACAAGCCAACGGGCCTGCTGCAGGGCGAGGCACCCCGAAAGGCAAGACTGGTCG
TGGGGGACGCCAGAAGAACCGCTTTGGGCTTCCTGGACCCAGCCAGACTAACCTCCCCAACAGCCAAGCC
AGCCAGGATGTGGCGTCACAGCCCTTCTCTCAGGGCGCCCTGACGCAGGGCTACATCTCCATGAGCCAGC
CTTCCCAGATGAGCCAGCCCGGCCTCTCCCAGCCGGAGCTGTCCCAGGACAGTTACCTTGGTGACGAGTT
TAAATCACAAATCGACGTGGCGCTCTCACAGGACTCCACGTACCAGGGAGAGCGGGCTTACCAGCATGGC
GGGGTGACGGGGCTGTCCCAGTATTAAAAGGTGGCGGCGGAAGAGCTAAAGAGTCGACCCGGGCGGCCGC
TCGAGTCTAGAGGGCCCGTTTAAACCCGCTGATCAGCCTCGACTGTGCCTTCTAGTTGCCAGCCATCTGT
TGTTTGCCCCTCCCCCGTGCCTTCCTTGACCCTGGAAGGTGCCACTCCCACTGTCCTTTCCTAATAAAAT
GAGGAAATTGCATCGCATTGTCTGAGTAGGTGTCATTCTATTCTGGGGGGTGGGGTGGGGCAGGACAGCA
AGGGGGAGGATTGGGAAGACAATAGCAGGCATGCTGGGGATGCGGTGGGCTCTATGGCTTCTGAGGCGGA
AAGAACCAGCTGGGGCTCTAGGGGGTATCCCC
[124 nt withheld, positions 5563-5686]
C
[91 nt withheld, positions 5688-5778]
AGGGTGATGGTTCACGTACCTAGAAGTTCCTATTCCGAAGTTCCTATTCTCTAGAAAGTATAGGAACTTC
CTTGGCCAAAAAGCCTGAACTCACCGCGACGTCTGTCGAGAAGTTTCTGATCGAAAAGTTCGACAGCGTC
TCCGACCTGATGCAGCTCTCGGAGGGCGAAGAATCTCGTGCTTTCAGCTTCGATGTAGGAGGGCGTGGAT
ATGTCCTGCGGGTAAATAGCTGCGCCGATGGTTTCTACAAAGATCGTTATGTTTATCGGCACTTTGCATC
GGCCGCGCTCCCGATTCCGGAAGTGCTTGACATTGGGGAATTCAGCGAGAGCCTGACCTATTGCATCTCC
CGCCGTGCACAGGGTGTCACGTTGCAAGACCTGCCTGAAACCGAACTGCCCGCTGTTCTGCAGCCGGTCG
CGGAGGCCATGGATGCGATCGCTGCGGCCGATCTTAGCCAGACGAGCGGGTTCGGCCCATTCGGACCGCA
AGGAATCGGTCAATACACTACATGGCGTGATTTCATATGCGCGATTGCTGATCCCCATGTGTATCACTGG
CAAACTGTGATGGACGACACCGTCAGTGCGTCCGTCGCGCAGGCTCTCGATGAGCTGATGCTTTGGGCCG
AGGACTGCCCCGAAGTCCGGCACCTCGTGCACGCGGATTTCGGCTCCAACAATGTCCTGACGGACAATGG
CCGCATAACAGCGGTCATTGACTGGAGCGAGGCGATGTTCGGGGATTCCCAATACGAGGTCGCCAACATC
TTCTTCTGGAGGCCGTGGTTGGCTTGTATGGAGCAGCAGACGCGCTACTTCGAGCGGAGGCATCCGGAGC
TTGCAGGATCGCCGCGGCTCCGGGCGTATATGCTCCGCATTGGTCTTGACCAACTCTATCAGAGCTTGGT
TGACGGCAATTTCGATGATGCAGCTTGGGCGCAGGGTCGATGCGACGCAATCGTCCGATCCGGAGCCGGG
ACTGTCGGGCGTACACAAATCGCCCGCAGAAGCGCGGCCGTCTGGACCGATGGCTGTGTAGAAGTACTCG
CCGATAGTGGAAACCGACGCCCCAGCACTCGTCCGAGGGCAAAGGAATAGCACGTACTACGAGATTTCGA
TTCCACCGCCGCCTTCTATGAAAGGTTGGGCTTCGGAATCGTTTTCCGGGACGCCGGCTGGATGATCCTC
CAGCGCGGGGATCTCATGCTGGAGTTCTTCGCCCACCCCAACTTGTTTATTGCAGCTTATAATGGTTACA
AATAAAGCAATAGCATCACAAATTTCACAAATAAAGCATTTTTTTCACTGCATTCTAGTTGTGGTTTGTC
CAAACTCATCAATGTATCTTATCATGTCTGTATACCGTCGACCTCTAGCTAGAGCTTGGCGTAATCATGG
TCATAGCTGTTTCCTGTGTGAAATTGTTATCCGCTCACAATTCCACACAACATACGAGCCGGAAGCATAA
AGTGTAAAGCCTGGGGTGCCTAATGAGTGAGCTAACTCACATTAATTGCGTTGCGCTCACTGCCCGCTTT
CCAGTCGGGAAACCTGTCGTGCCAGCTGCATTAATGAATCGGCCAACGCGCGGGGAGAGGCGGTTTGCGT
ATTGGGCGCTCTTCCGCTTCCTCGCTCACTGACTCGCTGCGCTCGGTCGTTCGGCTGCGGCGAGCGGTAT
CAGCTCACTCAAAGGCGGTAATACGGTTATCCACAGAATCAGGGGATAACGCAGGAAAGAACATGTGAGC
AAAAGGCCAGCAAAAGGCCAGGAACCGTAAAAAGGCCGCGTTGCTGGCGTTTTTCCATAGGCTCCGCCCC
CCTGACGAGCATCACAAAAATCGACGCTCAAGTCAGAGGTGGCGAAACCCGACAGGACTATAAAGATACC
AGGCGTTTCCCCCTGGAAGCTCCCTCGTGCGCTCTCCTGTTCCGACCCTGCCGCTTACCGGATACCTGTC
CGCCTTTCTCCCTTCGGGAAGCGTGGCGCTTTCTCATAGCTCACGCTGTAGGTATCTCAGTTCGGTGTAG
GTCGTTCGCTCCAAGCTGGGCTGTGTGCACGAACCCCCCGTTCAGCCCGACCGCTGCGCCTTATCCGGTA
ACTATCGTCTTGAGTCCAACCCGGTAAGACACGACTTATCGCCACTGGCAGCAGCCACTGGTAACAGGAT
TAGCAGAGCGAGGTATGTAGGCGGTGCTACAGAGTTCTTGAAGTGGTGGCCTAACTACGGCTACACTAGA
AGAACAGTATTTGGTATCTGCGCTCTGCTGAAGCCAGTTACCTTCGGAAAAAGAGTTGGTAGCTCTTGAT
CCGGCAAACAAACCACCGCTGGTAGCGGTGGTTTTTTTGTTTGCAAGCAGCAGATTACGCGCAGAAAAAA
AGGATCTCAAGAAGATCCTTTGATCTTTTCTACGGGGTCTGACGCTCAGTGGAACGAAAACTCACGTTAA
GGGATTTTGGTCATGAGATTATCAAAAAGGATCTTCACCTAGATCCTTTTAAATTAAAAATGAAGTTTTA
AATCAATCTAAAGTATATATGAGTAAACTTGGTCTGACAGTTACCAATGCTTAATCAGTGAGGCACCTAT
CTCAGCGATCTGTCTATTTCGTTCATCCATAGTTGCCTGACTCCCCGTCGTGTAGATAACTACGATACGG
GAGGGCTTACCATCTGGCCCCAGTGCTGCAATGATACCGCGAGACCCACGCTCACCGGCTCCAGATTTAT
CAGCAATAAACCAGCCAGCCGGAAGGGCCGAGCGCAGAAGTGGTCCTGCAACTTTATCCGCCTCCATCCA
GTCTATTAATTGTTGCCGGGAAGCTAGAGTAAGTAGTTCGCCAGTTAATAGTTTGCGCAACGTTGTTGCC
ATTGCTACAGGCATCGTGGTGTCACGCTCGTCGTTTGGTATGGCTTCATTCAGCTCCGGTTCCCAACGAT
CAAGGCGAGTTACATGATCCCCCATGTTGTGCAAAAAAGCGGTTAGCTCCTTCGGTCCTCCGATCGTTGT
CAGAAGTAAGTTGGCCGCAGTGTTATCACTCATGGTTATGGCAGCACTGCATAATTCTCTTACTGTCATG
CCATCCGTAAGATGCTTTTCTGTGACTGGTGAGTACTCAACCAAGTCATTCTGAGAATAGTGTATGCGGC
GACCGAGTTGCTCTTGCCCGGCGTCAATACGGGATAATACCGCGCCACATAGCAGAACTTTAAAAGTGCT
CATCATTGGAAAACGTTCTTCGGGGCGAAAACTCTCAAGGATCTTACCGCTGTTGAGATCCAGTTCGATG
TAACCCACTCGTGCACCCAACTGATCTTCAGCATCTTTTACTTTCACCAGCGTTTCTGGGTGAGCAAAAA
CAGGAAGGCAAAATGCCGCAAAAAAGGGAATAAGGGCGACACGGAAATGTTGAATACTCATACTCTTCCT
TTTTCAATATTATTGAAGCATTTATCAGGGTTATTGTCTCATGAGCGGATACATATTTGAATGTATTTAG
AAAAATAAACAAATAGGGGTTCCGCGCACATTTCCCCGAAAAGTGCCACCTGACGTCGACGGATCGGGAG
ATCTCCCGATCCCCTATGGTGCACTCTCAGTACAATCTGCTCTGATGCCGCATAGTTAAGCCAGTATCTG
CTCCCTGCTTGTGTGTTGGAGGTCGCTG
Features (pLannotate 1.2.2; 24 found; start..end, strand, type, name):
    124..503     +  enhancer       CMV enhancer: human cytomegalovirus immediate early enhancer
    504..707     +  promoter       CMV promoter: human cytomegalovirus (CMV) immediate early promoter
    709..728     +  promoter       PLtetO-1 promoter (fragment): modified phage lambda PL promoter with tet operator sites (Lutz and Bujard, 1997)
    730..749     +  promoter       PLtetO-1 promoter (fragment): modified phage lambda PL promoter with tet operator sites (Lutz and Bujard, 1997)
    757..790     +  promoter       TRE3GV promoter (fragment): 3rd-generation Tet-responsive promoter that can be activated by binding of Tet-On® 3G, optimized for retroviral and lentiviral vectors
    905..1037    +  intron         chimeric intron: chimera between introns from human β-globin and immunoglobulin heavy chain genes
   1082..1100    +  promoter       T7 promoter: promoter for bacteriophage T7 RNA polymerase
   1122..1838    +  CDS            EGFP: EGFP is a basic (constitutively fluorescent) green fluorescent protein published in 1996, derived from Aequorea victoria. It is reported to be a rapidly-maturing weak dimer with moderate acid sensitivity.
   1851..5204    +  CDS            UPF1: RENT1_HUMAN - Also known as KIAA0221, RENT1. Experimental evidence at protein level: Swiss-Prot protein existence level 1. RNA-dependent helicase and ATPase required for nonsense- mediated decay (NMD) of mRNAs containing premature stop codons. Is recruited to mRNAs upon translation termination and undergoes a cycle of phosphorylation and dephosphorylation; its phosphorylation appears to be a key step in NMD. Recruited by release factors to stalled ribosomes together with the SMG1C protein kinase complex to form the transient SURF (SMG1-UPF1-eRF1-eRF3) complex. In EJC-dependent NMD, the SURF co
   5293..5517    +  polyA_signal   bGH poly(A) signal: bovine growth hormone polyadenylation signal
   5521..5542    +  promoter       SV40 promoter (fragment): SV40 enhancer and early promoter
   5563..5796    +  rep_origin     f1 ori (fragment) (sequence partly withheld): f1 bacteriophage origin of replication; arrow indicates direction of (+) strand synthesis
   5801..5848    +  protein_bind   FRT: FLP-mediated recombination occurs in the 8-bp core sequence TCTAGAAA (Turan and Bode, 2011). FLP recombinase from the Saccharomyces cerevisiae 2μ plasmid
   5856..6878    +  CDS            HygR: aminoglycoside phosphotransferase from E. coli; aph(4)-Ia; confers resistance to hygromycin
   6888..7013    +  CDS            ble (fragment): BLE_KLEPN - Experimental evidence at protein level: Swiss-Prot protein existence level 1. Binding protein with a strong affinity to the bleomycin family of antibiotics. Binds to CL990; an antimitotic-antibiotic compound. From Klebsiella pneumoniae.
   7008..7129    +  polyA_signal   SV40 poly(A) signal: SV40 polyadenylation signal
   7202..7218    -  protein_bind   lac operator: The lac repressor binds to the lac operator to inhibit transcription in E. coli. This inhibition can be relieved by adding lactose or isopropyl-β-D-thiogalactopyranoside (IPTG). lac repressor encoded by lacI
   7226..7256    -  promoter       lac promoter: promoter for the E. coli lac operon
   7271..7292    -  protein_bind   CAP binding site: CAP binding activates transcription in the presence of cAMP. E. coli catabolite activator protein
   7305..7397    -  CDS            lacI (fragment): lac repressor; lacI; The lac repressor binds to the lac operator to inhibit transcription in E. coli. This inhibition can be relieved by adding lactose or isopropyl-β-D-thiogalactopyranoside (IPTG).
   7580..8168    -  rep_origin     ori: high-copy-number ColE1/pMB1/pBR322/pUC origin of replication
   8339..9199    -  CDS            AmpR: β-lactamase; bla; confers resistance to ampicillin, carbenicillin, and related antibiotics
   9200..9304    -  promoter       AmpR promoter: bla
   9363..9415    -  misc_feature   bom (fragment): basis of mobility region from pBR322
