[The description below was written by a language model from this plasmid's Addgene catalogue record and pLannotate feature annotations shown in this document.]
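Description:
pcDNA5 FRT-TO-EGFP-UPF1-R615A is a mammalian expression plasmid of about 9.4 kb built on the Invitrogen pcDNA5 FRT TO backbone and designed for the Flp-In T-REx system. It is propagated in E. coli through a high-copy ColE1/pUC-type origin and selected with ampicillin (AmpR under its own bla promoter). A fragment of the f1 origin and residual lac regulatory sequences are also annotated in the backbone.

The expression cassette is driven by the CMV immediate early enhancer and promoter, followed directly by short tet operator matches (annotated as PLtetO-1 and TRE3GV fragments). These correspond to the tandem operator sites that let Tet repressor silence the promoter until doxycycline or tetracycline is added. A chimeric β-globin/immunoglobulin intron and a T7 promoter lie upstream of the open reading frame, which encodes EGFP fused to the N-terminus of human UPF1, the RNA-dependent helicase and ATPase central to nonsense-mediated mRNA decay. The UPF1 insert carries the R615A substitution; the record does not state its functional consequence. Transcripts end at the bGH polyadenylation signal.

Downstream, an FRT site sits immediately before a hygromycin resistance coding sequence with an SV40 poly(A) signal and no functional promoter of its own. Flp-mediated recombination into the genomic FRT site of a Flp-In host line places HygR behind a resident promoter, so hygromycin resistance selects for correct single-copy integration. The construct is therefore used to generate isogenic stable cell lines with doxycycline-inducible expression of GFP-tagged mutant UPF1. It was deposited with a study of structure-mediated RNA decay involving UPF1 and G3BP1.
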