Addgene plasmid #136001: pcDNA5 FRT-TO-EGFP-UPF1-R615A
Purpose: DOX-inducible R615A UPF1 inserted with GFP tagged on the N-terminus and used with the Flp-In T-Rex System
Depositing lab: Anthony Leung. Depositing organization: Johns Hopkins School of Public Health. Publication: Structure-Mediated RNA Decay by UPF1 and G3BP1. Fischer JW, Busa VF, Shao Y, Leung AKL. Mol Cell. 2020 Apr 2;78(1):70-84.e6. doi: 10.1016/j.molcel.2020.01.021. Epub 2020 Feb 3. PubMed 32017897.
Backbone
  Vector backbone: pcDNA5 FRT TO
  Backbone manufacturer: Invitrogen
  Vector type: Mammalian Expression
Growth in bacteria
  Bacterial resistance: Ampicillin, 100 μg/mL
  Growth temperature: 37°C
  Growth strain: DH5alpha
  Copy number: Unknown
Gene/Insert
  Gene/Insert name: UPF1
  Mutation: R615A
  Tag / fusion protein: EGFP (N terminal on insert)
Terms and licenses: Academic/Nonprofit Terms; Industry Terms: Not Available to Industry
How to cite: pcDNA5 FRT-TO-EGFP-UPF1-R615A was a gift from Anthony Leung (Addgene plasmid # 136001 ; http://n2t.net/addgene:136001 ; RRID:Addgene_136001)
